>Addgene plasmid #127399 | FLAG-MBP1-K295TAG-W340A-CAAX.pcDNA3-k | addgene full sequence | sequence record 248700 | Addgene NGS Result
TCGACGGATCGGGAGATCTCCCGATCCCCTATGGTGCACTCTCAGTACAATCTGCTCTGATGCCGCATAG
TTAAGCCAGTATCTGCTCCCTGCTTGTGTGTTGGAGGTCGCTGAGTAGTGCGCGAGCAAAATTTAAGCTA
CAACAAGGCAAGGCTTGACCGACAATTGCATGAAGAATCTGCTTAGGGTTAGGCGTTTTGCGCTGCTTCG
CGATGTACGGGCCAGATATACGCGTTGACATTGATTATTGACTAGTTATTAATAGTAATCAATTACGGGG
TCATTAGTTCATAGCCCATATATGGAGTTCCGCGTTACATAACTTACGGTAAATGGCCCGCCTGGCTGAC
CGCCCAACGACCCCCGCCCATTGACGTCAATAATGACGTATGTTCCCATAGTAACGCCAATAGGGACTTT
CCATTGACGTCAATGGGTGGAGTATTTACGGTAAACTGCCCACTTGGCAGTACATCAAGTGTATCATATG
CCAAGTACGCCCCCTATTGACGTCAATGACGGTAAATGGCCCGCCTGGCATTATGCCCAGTACATGACCT
TATGGGACTTTCCTACTTGGCAGTACATCTACGTATTAGTCATCGCTATTACCATGGTGATGCGGTTTTG
GCAGTACATCAATGGGCGTGGATAGCGGTTTGACTCACGGGGATTTCCAAGTCTCCACCCCATTGACGTC
AATGGGAGTTTGTTTTGGCACCAAAATCAACGGGACTTTCCAAAATGTCGTAACAACTCCGCCCCATTGA
CGCAAATGGGCGGTAGGCGTGTACGGTGGGAGGTCTATATAAGCAGAGCTCTCTGGCTAACTAGAGAACC
CACTGCTTACTGGCTTATCGAAATTAATACGACTCACTATAGGGAGACCCAAGCTTGATAGCGCACTCAG
GCTCACTAGTAACGGCCGCCAGTGTGCTGGAAAGCAGCTCCAAGGCACTTGCTCCATTTGGGGTGTGCCT
GCACCTAGCTGGTTGCAAATTGGGCCACAGAGGATCTGGCCACCGCCACCATGGACTACAAGGACGATGA
TGACAAGAAGATCGAGGAGGGGAAGCTGGTCATCTGGATCAACGGCGACAAGGGCTACAACGGGCTTGCT
GAGGTCGGAAAGAAGTTCGAGAAGGACACCGGAATCAAGGTCACCGTGGAGCACCCTGATAAGCTGGAGG
AGAAGTTCCCACAGGTGGCAGCTACCGGAGACGGACCTGATATCATTTTCTGGGCCCACGACAGATTCGG
GGGCTACGCTCAATCCGGCCTTCTTGCTGAAATCACCCCTGACAAAGCATTCCAGGACAAGCTGTACCCT
TTCACCTGGGACGCAGTCAGGTACAACGGCAAGTTGATCGCCTACCCTATCGCTGTGGAGGCACTCTCAT
TGATCTACAACAAGGACCTGCTGCCTAACCCCCCAAAGACCTGGGAGGAGATCCCAGCTTTGGACAAGGA
GCTGAAGGCTAAGGGAAAGAGCGCCTTGATGTTCAACCTGCAGGAGCCATACTTCACTTGGCCCCTGATC
GCTGCCGACGGAGGGTACGCTTTTAAGTACGAGAACGGCAAATACGACATCAAAGACGTGGGCGTGGATA
ACGCCGGCGCCAAGGCCGGGCTGACTTTTCTGGTGGATCTCATTAAGAACAAGCATATGAACGCCGATAC
CGATTACTCCATTGCCGAGGCCGCCTTTAACAAGGGCGAGACAGCCATGACAATTAACGGGCCCTGGGCC
TGGTCCAACATCGATACAAGCAAGGTGAACTACGGGGTCACAGTCCTGCCCACATTTAAGGGGCAGCCCT
CCAAGCCATTTGTGGGGGTGCTGAGCGCAGGGATTAACGCCGCCTCTCCAAATAAGGAGCTCGCCAAAGA
GTTTCTCGAAAACTACCTCCTGACAGATGAGGGGCTCGAGGCCGTGAACTAGGATAAGCCCCTCGGCGCC
GTCGCCCTCAAAAGCTATGAAGAAGAGCTGGTGAAAGATCCCCGGATTGCCGCCACTATGGAAAACGCCC
AGAAGGGGGAAATTATGCCCAACATTCCCCAGATGAGTGCCTTTGCGTATGCCGTGAGGACTGCCGTGAT
TAATGCCGCCAGCGGCCGGCAGACTGTCGATGAGGCCCTGAAAGATGCCCAGACACGCATTACAAAAAAA
ATGTCCAAGGATGGTAAGAAAAAGAAGAAGAAGTCAAAAACCAAGTGTGTTATCATGTGAGCGGCCGCTC
GAGCATGCATCTAGAGGGCCCTATTCTATAGTGTCACCTAAATGCTAGAGCTCGCTGATCAGCCTCGACT
GTGCCTTCTAGTTGCCAGCCATCTGTTGTTTGCCCCTCCCCCGTGCCTTCCTTGACCCTGGAAGGTGCCA
CTCCCACTGTCCTTTCCTAATAAAATGAGGAAATTGCATCGCATTGTCTGAGTAGGTGTCATTCTATTCT
GGGGGGTGGGGTGGGGCAGGACAGCAAGGGGGAGGATTGGGAAGACAATAGCAGGCATGCTGGGGATGCG
GTGGGCTCTATGGCTTCTGAGGCGGAAAGAACCAGCTGGGGCTCTAGGGGGTATCCCC
[124 nt withheld, positions 2579-2702]
C
[91 nt withheld, positions 2704-2794]
A
[49 nt withheld, positions 2796-2844]
CCTTTGACGTTGGAGTCCACGTTCTTT
[37 nt withheld, positions 2872-2908]
ACCCTATCTCGGTCTATTCTTTTGATTTATAAGGGATTTTGCCGATTTCGGCCTATTGGTTAAAAAATGA
GCTGATTTAACAAAAATTTAACGCGAATTAATTCTGTGGAATGTGTGTCAGTTAGGGTGTGGAAAGTCCC
CAGGCTCCCCAGCAGGCAGAAGTATGCAAAGCATGCATCTCAATTAGTCAGCAACCAGGTGTGGAAAGTC
CCCAGGCTCCCCAGCAGGCAGAAGTATGCAAAGCATGCATCTCAATTAGTCAGCAACCATAGTCCCGCCC
CTAACTCCGCCCATCCCGCCCCTAACTCCGCCCAGTTCCGCCCATTCTCCGCCCCATGGCTGACTAATTT
TTTTTATTTATGCAGAGGCCGAGGCCGCCTCTGCCTCTGAGCTATTCCAGAAGTAGTGAGGAGGCTTTTT
TGGAGGCCTAGGCTTTTGCAAAAAGCTCCCGGGAGCTTGTATATCCATTTTCGGATCTGATCAAGAGACA
GGATGAGGATCGTTTCGCATGATTGAACAAGATGGATTGCACGCAGGTTCTCCGGCCGCTTGGGTGGAGA
GGCTATTCGGCTATGACTGGGCACAACAGACAATCGGCTGCTCTGATGCCGCCGTGTTCCGGCTGTCAGC
GCAGGGGCGCCCGGTTCTTTTTGTCAAGACCGACCTGTCCGGTGCCCTGAATGAACTGCAGGACGAGGCA
GCGCGGCTATCGTGGCTGGCCACGACGGGCGTTCCTTGCGCAGCTGTGCTCGACGTTGTCACTGAAGCGG
GAAGGGACTGGCTGCTATTGGGCGAAGTGCCGGGGCAGGATCTCCTGTCATCTCACCTTGCTCCTGCCGA
GAAAGTATCCATCATGGCTGATGCAATGCGGCGGCTGCATACGCTTGATCCGGCTACCTGCCCATTCGAC
CACCAAGCGAAACATCGCATCGAGCGAGCACGTACTCGGATGGAAGCCGGTCTTGTCGATCAGGATGATC
TGGACGAAGAGCATCAGGGGCTCGCGCCAGCCGAACTGTTCGCCAGGCTCAAGGCGCGCATGCCCGACGG
CGAGGATCTCGTCGTGACCCATGGCGATGCCTGCTTGCCGAATATCATGGTGGAAAATGGCCGCTTTTCT
GGATTCATCGACTGTGGCCGGCTGGGTGTGGCGGACCGCTATCAGGACATAGCGTTGGCTACCCGTGATA
TTGCTGAAGAGCTTGGCGGCGAATGGGCTGACCGCTTCCTCGTGCTTTACGGTATCGCCGCTCCCGATTC
GCAGCGCATCGCCTTCTATCGCCTTCTTGACGAGTTCTTCTGAGCGGGACTCTGGGGTTCGAAATGACCG
ACCAAGCGACGCCCAACCTGCCATCACGAGATTTCGATTCCACCGCCGCCTTCTATGAAAGGTTGGGCTT
CGGAATCGTTTTCCGGGACGCCGGCTGGATGATCCTCCAGCGCGGGGATCTCATGCTGGAGTTCTTCGCC
CACCCCAACTTGTTTATTGCAGCTTATAATGGTTACAAATAAAGCAATAGCATCACAAATTTCACAAATA
AAGCATTTTTTTCACTGCATTCTAGTTGTGGTTTGTCCAAACTCATCAATGTATCTTATCATGTCTGTAT
ACCGTCGACCTCTAGCTAGAGCTTGGCGTAATCATGGTCATAGCTGTTTCCTGTGTGAAATTGTTATCCG
CTCACAATTCCACACAACATACGAGCCGGAAGCATAAAGTGTAAAGCCTGGGGTGCCTAATGAGTGAGCT
AACTCACATTAATTGCGTTGCGCTCACTGCCCGCTTTCCAGTCGGGAAACCTGTCGTGCCAGCTGCATTA
ATGAATCGGCCAACGCGCGGGGAGAGGCGGTTTGCGTATTGGGCGCTCTTCCGCTTCCTCGCTCACTGAC
TCGCTGCGCTCGGTCGTTCGGCTGCGGCGAGCGGTATCAGCTCACTCAAAGGCGGTAATACGGTTATCCA
CAGAATCAGGGGATAACGCAGGAAAGAACATGTGAGCAAAAGGCCAGCAAAAGGCCAGGAACCGTAAAAA
GGCCGCGTTGCTGGCGTTTTTCCATAGGCTCCGCCCCCCTGACGAGCATCACAAAAATCGACGCTCAAGT
CAGAGGTGGCGAAACCCGACAGGACTATAAAGATACCAGGCGTTTCCCCCTGGAAGCTCCCTCGTGCGCT
CTCCTGTTCCGACCCTGCCGCTTACCGGATACCTGTCCGCCTTTCTCCCTTCGGGAAGCGTGGCGCTTTC
TCATAGCTCACGCTGTAGGTATCTCAGTTCGGTGTAGGTCGTTCGCTCCAAGCTGGGCTGTGTGCACGAA
CCCCCCGTTCAGCCCGACCGCTGCGCCTTATCCGGTAACTATCGTCTTGAGTCCAACCCGGTAAGACACG
ACTTATCGCCACTGGCAGCAGCCACTGGTAACAGGATTAGCAGAGCGAGGTATGTAGGCGGTGCTACAGA
GTTCTTGAAGTGGTGGCCTAACTACGGCTACACTAGAAGAACAGTATTTGGTATCTGCGCTCTGCTGAAG
CCAGTTACCTTCGGAAAAAGAGTTGGTAGCTCTTGATCCGGCAAACAAACCACCGCTGGTAGCGGTGGTT
TTTTTGTTTGCAAGCAGCAGATTACGCGCAGAAAAAAAGGATCTCAAGAAGATCCTTTGATCTTTTCTAC
GGGGTCTGACGCTCAGTGGAACGAAAACTCACGTTAAGGGATTTTGGTCATGAGATTATCAAAAAGGATC
TTCACCTAGATCCTTTTAAATTAAAAATGAAGTTTTAAATCAATCTAAAGTATATATGAGTAAACTTGGT
CTGACAGTTACCAATGCTTAATCAGTGAGGCACCTATCTCAGCGATCTGTCTATTTCGTTCATCCATAGT
TGCCTGACTCCCCGTCGTGTAGATAACTACGATACGGGAGGGCTTACCATCTGGCCCCAGTGCTGCAATG
ATACCGCGAGACCCACGCTCACCGGCTCCAGATTTATCAGCAATAAACCAGCCAGCCGGAAGGGCCGAGC
GCAGAAGTGGTCCTGCAACTTTATCCGCCTCCATCCAGTCTATTAATTGTTGCCGGGAAGCTAGAGTAAG
TAGTTCGCCAGTTAATAGTTTGCGCAACGTTGTTGCCATTGCTACAGGCATCGTGGTGTCACGCTCGTCG
TTTGGTATGGCTTCATTCAGCTCCGGTTCCCAACGATCAAGGCGAGTTACATGATCCCCCATGTTGTGCA
AAAAAGCGGTTAGCTCCTTCGGTCCTCCGATCGTTGTCAGAAGTAAGTTGGCCGCAGTGTTATCACTCAT
GGTTATGGCAGCACTGCATAATTCTCTTACTGTCATGCCATCCGTAAGATGCTTTTCTGTGACTGGTGAG
TACTCAACCAAGTCATTCTGAGAATAGTGTATGCGGCGACCGAGTTGCTCTTGCCCGGCGTCAATACGGG
ATAATACCGCGCCACATAGCAGAACTTTAAAAGTGCTCATCATTGGAAAACGTTCTTCGGGGCGAAAACT
CTCAAGGATCTTACCGCTGTTGAGATCCAGTTCGATGTAACCCACTCGTGCACCCAACTGATCTTCAGCA
TCTTTTACTTTCACCAGCGTTTCTGGGTGAGCAAAAACAGGAAGGCAAAATGCCGCAAAAAAGGGAATAA
GGGCGACACGGAAATGTTGAATACTCATACTCTTCCTTTTTCAATATTATTGAAGCATTTATCAGGGTTA
TTGTCTCATGAGCGGATACATATTTGAATGTATTTAGAAAAATAAACAAATAGGGGTTCCGCGCACATTT
CCCCGAAAAGTGCCACCTGACG
Features (pLannotate 1.2.2; 21 found; start..end, strand, type, name):
     30..82      -  misc_feature   bom (fragment): basis of mobility region from pBR322
    237..616     +  enhancer       CMV enhancer: human cytomegalovirus immediate early enhancer
    617..820     +  promoter       CMV promoter: human cytomegalovirus (CMV) immediate early promoter
    816..849     +  LTR            5' LTR (truncated) (fragment): truncated 5' long terminal repeat (LTR) from HIV-1
    865..883     +  promoter       T7 promoter: promoter for bacteriophage T7 RNA polymerase
   1019..2167    +  CDS            malE: MALE_ECO57 - Experimental evidence at protein level: Swiss-Prot protein existence level 1. Part of the ABC transporter complex MalEFGK involved in maltose/maltodextrin import. Binds maltose and higher maltodextrins. From Escherichia coli O157:H7.
   2265..2283    -  promoter       SP6 promoter: promoter for bacteriophage SP6 RNA polymerase
   2309..2533    +  polyA_signal   bGH poly(A) signal: bovine growth hormone polyadenylation signal
   2537..2558    +  promoter       SV40 promoter (fragment): SV40 enhancer and early promoter
   2579..3007    +  rep_origin     f1 ori (sequence partly withheld): f1 bacteriophage origin of replication; arrow indicates direction of (+) strand synthesis
   3021..3350    +  promoter       SV40 promoter: SV40 enhancer and early promoter
   3417..4208    +  CDS            neo: KKA2_KLEPN - Also known as kan, nptII. Experimental evidence at protein level: Swiss-Prot protein existence level 1. Resistance to kanamycin, neomycin, paromomycin, ribostamycin, butirosin and gentamicin B. From Klebsiella pneumoniae.
   4232..4390    +  CDS            ble (fragment): BLE_KLEPN - Experimental evidence at protein level: Swiss-Prot protein existence level 1. Binding protein with a strong affinity to the bleomycin family of antibiotics. Binds to CL990; an antimitotic-antibiotic compound. From Klebsiella pneumoniae.
   4385..4506    +  polyA_signal   SV40 poly(A) signal: SV40 polyadenylation signal
   4579..4595    -  protein_bind   lac operator: The lac repressor binds to the lac operator to inhibit transcription in E. coli. This inhibition can be relieved by adding lactose or isopropyl-β-D-thiogalactopyranoside (IPTG). lac repressor encoded by lacI
   4603..4633    -  promoter       lac promoter: promoter for the E. coli lac operon
   4648..4669    -  protein_bind   CAP binding site: CAP binding activates transcription in the presence of cAMP. E. coli catabolite activator protein
   4682..4774    -  CDS            lacI (fragment): lac repressor; lacI; The lac repressor binds to the lac operator to inhibit transcription in E. coli. This inhibition can be relieved by adding lactose or isopropyl-β-D-thiogalactopyranoside (IPTG).
   4957..5545    -  rep_origin     ori: high-copy-number ColE1/pMB1/pBR322/pUC origin of replication
   5716..6576    -  CDS            AmpR: β-lactamase; bla; confers resistance to ampicillin, carbenicillin, and related antibiotics
   6577..6681    -  promoter       AmpR promoter: bla
