[The description below was written by a language model from this plasmid's Addgene catalogue record and pLannotate feature annotations shown in this document.]
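Description:
FLAG-MBP1-K295TAG-W340A-CAAX.pcDNA3-k is a mammalian expression plasmid of about 6.7 kb, built on the pcDNA3 backbone with an added Kozak sequence. It is maintained in E. coli at high copy through a ColE1/pUC-type origin and selected with ampicillin via the β-lactamase gene. An f1 origin is also present. For mammalian cells, an SV40 early promoter drives the neomycin phosphotransferase gene, followed by an SV40 polyadenylation signal, so stable transfectants can be selected with G418. The small bom, HIV-1 LTR, ble and lacI fragments in the feature table appear to be backbone remnants or short homology matches rather than functional parts.

The payload is a 1.3 kb maltose binding protein (E. coli malE) coding sequence. Its amino acid sequence is based on that in pMAL-c5x, and it was codon-optimized for mammalian expression. It was cloned between HindIII and NotI, downstream of the CMV immediate-early enhancer/promoter and upstream of the bGH polyadenylation signal. T7 and SP6 promoters flank the insert. The protein carries an N-terminal FLAG epitope for detection and a C-terminal CAAX motif, a prenylation signal that anchors the protein to the membrane. Lysine 295 is replaced by an amber (TAG) stop codon, which serves as a site for noncanonical amino acid incorporation. Full-length protein therefore requires a suppressor tRNA/synthetase pair, and this plasmid does not encode one. The W340A substitution was introduced to lower MBP's affinity for endogenous ligands. The associated work concerns visualizing protein conformational dynamics in solution and at the cell membrane, with MBP presumably serving as a membrane-tethered, site-specifically labelled model protein.
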