Addgene plasmid #127399: FLAG-MBP1-K295TAG-W340A-CAAX.pcDNA3-k
Purpose: Expresses MBP in mammalian cells. Amber codon at AA# 295 as a noncanonical amino acid incorporation site
Depositing lab: Sharona Gordon. Depositing organization: University of Washington. Publication: Visualizing conformational dynamics of proteins in solution and at the cell membrane. Gordon SE, Munari M, Zagotta WN. Elife. 2018 Jun 20;7. pii: 37248. doi: 10.7554/eLife.37248. 37248 PubMed 29923827.
Backbone
  Vector backbone: pcDNA3
  Backbone manufacturer: Invitrogen
  Backbone size w/o insert (bp): 5370
  Total vector size (bp): 6711
  Modifications to backbone: Addition of Kozak Sequence
  Vector type: Mammalian Expression
  Selectable markers: Neomycin (select with G418)
Growth in bacteria
  Bacterial resistance: Ampicillin, 100 μg/mL
  Growth temperature: 37°C
  Growth strain: DH5alpha
  Copy number: High Copy
Gene/Insert
  Gene/Insert name: Maltose Binding Protein (alt name: MBP)
  Insert size (bp): 1341
  Mutation: Amino acid mutations: K295 to Amber codon and W340A
  Promoter: CMV
  Tag / fusion protein: FLAG (N terminal on insert); CAAX (C terminal on insert)
  Cloning method: Restriction Enzyme; 5′ cloning site Hind III (not destroyed); 3′ cloning site Not I (not destroyed)
  Sequencing primers: 5′ TAATACGACTCACTATAGGG; 3′ GACAGTGGGAGTGGCACCTT
Resource information
  A portion of this plasmid was derived from a plasmid made by: The amino acid sequence of MBP was based on the pMAL-c5x vector (New England Biolabs) and was codon optimized for mammalian cell expression.
Terms and licenses: Academic/Nonprofit Terms; Industry Terms: Not Available to Industry
Depositor comments: W340A was introduced to reduce the affinity of MBP for endogenous ligands.
How to cite: FLAG-MBP1-K295TAG-W340A-CAAX.pcDNA3-k was a gift from Sharona Gordon (Addgene plasmid # 127399 ; http://n2t.net/addgene:127399 ; RRID:Addgene_127399)
